Addgene plasmid #58196: TBRII-N-18
Purpose: Localization: Membrane Receptor, Excitation: N/A, Emission: N/A
Depositing lab: Michael Davidson. Depositing organization: Florida State University, Tallahassee.
Backbone
  Vector backbone: pSNAPf-N1
  Vector type: Mammalian Expression
  Selectable markers: Neomycin (select with G418)
Growth in bacteria
  Bacterial resistance: Kanamycin, 50 μg/mL
  Growth temperature: 37°C
  Growth strain: DH5alpha
  Copy number: High Copy
Gene/Insert
  Gene/Insert name: TBRII (alt name: TGFBR2)
  Species: H. sapiens (human)
  GenBank ID: NM_001024847.2
  Entrez Gene: TGFBR2 (a.k.a. AAT3, FAA3, LDS1B, LDS2, LDS2B, MFS2, RIIC, TAAD2, TBR-ii, TBRII, TGFR-2, TGFbeta-RII, tbetaR-II)
  Promoter: CMV
  Tag / fusion protein: SNAP tag (C terminal on backbone)
  Cloning method: Unknown
  Sequencing primers: 5′ CMV-F; 3′ SV40pA-R
Terms and licenses: Academic/Nonprofit Terms; Industry Terms
Depositor comments: With SNAP tag.
How to cite: TBRII-N-18 was a gift from Michael Davidson (Addgene plasmid # 58196 ; http://n2t.net/addgene:58196 ; RRID:Addgene_58196)
