[The description below was written by a language model from this plasmid's Addgene catalogue record and pLannotate feature annotations shown in this document.]
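Description:
TBRII-N-18 is a mammalian expression plasmid built on the pSNAPf-N1 backbone that encodes the TGF-beta type II receptor (TGFBR2, listed as human) fused at its C terminus to a SNAP-tag. The fusion is driven by the human cytomegalovirus immediate-early enhancer and promoter. In the 6,315 nt sequenced record, the receptor open reading frame is followed after a short linker gap by the fast-reacting, mammalian-optimised SNAPf coding sequence and then an SV40 polyadenylation signal. The automated annotation matched the receptor coding region to the mouse Tgfbr2 protein entry, whereas the catalogue lists the insert as human. This may simply reflect the annotation database and the high conservation of the receptor, but the record does not resolve it.

The plasmid is propagated in E. coli from a high-copy ColE1/pUC-type origin under kanamycin selection. It also carries an f1 origin for single-stranded DNA production. A single Tn5 NeoR/KanR cassette serves both hosts. A bacterial bla-type promoter drives it in E. coli, and the SV40 enhancer/early promoter, paired with an HSV TK polyadenylation signal, drives it in mammalian cells, allowing G418 selection of stable transfectants. The short large T antigen, ble and bGH poly(A) matches are fragments that are probably backbone remnants or annotation artefacts rather than functional parts.

SNAP-tag is an engineered O6-alkylguanine-DNA alkyltransferase that reacts covalently with benzylguanine derivatives, so it has no intrinsic fluorescence, which is why no excitation or emission values are listed. The colour depends on the substrate dye chosen. The stated purpose is membrane receptor localization, so the construct suits imaging of this transmembrane serine/threonine kinase receptor in transfected cells.
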