Features (pLannotate 1.2.2; 14 found; start..end, strand, type, name):
      1..1776    +  CDS            Tgfbr2: TGFR2_MOUSE - Experimental evidence at protein level: Swiss-Prot protein existence level 1. Transmembrane serine/threonine kinase forming with the TGF- beta type I serine/threonine kinase receptor, TGFBR1, the non- promiscuous receptor for the TGF-beta cytokines TGFB1, TGFB2 and TGFB3. Transduces the TGFB1, TGFB2 and TGFB3 signal from the cell surface to the cytoplasm and is thus regulating a plethora of physiological and pathological processes including cell cycle arrest in epithelial and hematopoietic cells, control of mesenchymal cell proliferation and differentiation, wound healing, extrac
   1831..2376    +  CDS            SNAP-tag®: human O6-alkylguanine-DNA-alkyltransferase variant that forms covalent bonds with benzylguanine derivatives fast-reacting variant, optimized for mammalian expression
   2395..2478    +  CDS            large T antigen (fragment): large T antigen from SV40 (simian virus 40)
   2501..2622    +  polyA_signal   SV40 poly(A) signal: SV40 polyadenylation signal
   2656..3084    -  rep_origin     f1 ori (sequence partly withheld): f1 bacteriophage origin of replication; arrow indicates direction of (+) strand synthesis
   3111..3215    +  promoter       AmpR promoter: bla
   3217..3574    +  promoter       SV40 promoter: SV40 enhancer and early promoter
   3609..4403    +  CDS            NeoR/KanR: aminoglycoside phosphotransferase from Tn5; aph(3')-II (or nptII); confers resistance to neomycin, kanamycin, and G418 (Geneticin®)
   4424..4576    +  CDS            ble (fragment): BLE_KLEPN - Experimental evidence at protein level: Swiss-Prot protein existence level 1. Binding protein with a strong affinity to the bleomycin family of antibiotics. Binds to CL990; an antimitotic-antibiotic compound. From Klebsiella pneumoniae.
   4635..4682    +  polyA_signal   HSV TK poly(A) signal: herpes simplex virus thymidine kinase polyadenylation signal (Cole and Stacy, 1985)
   4773..4789    -  polyA_signal   bGH poly(A) signal (fragment): bovine growth hormone polyadenylation signal
   5011..5599    +  rep_origin     ori: high-copy-number ColE1/pMB1/pBR322/pUC origin of replication
   5774..6077    +  enhancer       CMV enhancer: human cytomegalovirus immediate early enhancer
   6078..6281    +  promoter       CMV promoter: human cytomegalovirus (CMV) immediate early promoter
>Addgene plasmid #58196 | TBRII-N-18 | addgene full sequence | sequence record 173163 | Addgene NGS Result
ATGGGTCGGGGGCTGCTCAGGGGCCTGTGGCCGCTGCACATCGTCCTGTGGACGCGTATCGCCAGCACGA
TCCCACCGCACGTTCAGAAGTCGGATGTGGAAATGGAGGCCCAGAAAGATGAAATCATCTGCCCCAGCTG
TAATAGGACTGCCCATCCACTGAGACATATTAATAACGACATGATAGTCACTGACAACAACGGTGCAGTC
AAGTTTCCACAACTGTGTAAATTTTGTGATGTGAGATTTTCCACCTGTGACAACCAGAAATCCTGCATGA
GCAACTGCAGCATCACCTCCATCTGTGAGAAGCCACAGGAAGTCTGTGTGGCTGTATGGAGAAAGAATGA
CGAGAACATAACACTAGAGACAGTTTGCCATGACCCCAAGCTCCCCTACCATGACTTTATTCTGGAAGAT
GCTGCTTCTCCAAAGTGCATTATGAAGGAAAAAAAAAAGCCTGGTGAGACTTTCTTCATGTGTTCCTGTA
GCTCTGATGAGTGCAATGACAACATCATCTTCTCAGAAGAATATAACACCAGCAATCCTGACTTGTTGCT
AGTCATATTTCAAGTGACAGGCATCAGCCTCCTGCCACCACTGGGAGTTGCCATATCTGTCATCATCATC
TTCTACTGCTACCGCGTTAACCGGCAGCAGAAGCTGAGTTCAACCTGGGAAACCGGCAAGACGCGGAAGC
TCATGGAGTTCAGCGAGCACTGTGCCATCATCCTGGAAGATGACCGCTCTGACATCAGCTCCACGTGTGC
CAACAACATCAACCACAACACAGAGCTGCTGCCCATTGAGCTGGACACCCTGGTGGGGAAAGGTCGCTTT
GCTGAGGTCTATAAGGCCAAGCTGAAGCAGAACACTTCAGAGCAGTTTGAGACAGTGGCAGTCAAGATCT
TTCCCTATGAGGAGTATGCCTCTTGGAAGACAGAGAAGGACATCTTCTCAGACATCAATCTGAAGCATGA
GAACATACTCCAGTTCCTGACGGCTGAGGAGCGGAAGACGGAGTTGGGGAAACAATACTGGCTGATCACC
GCCTTCCACGCCAAGGGCAACCTACAGGAGTACCTGACGCGGCATGTCATCAGCTGGGAGGACCTGCGCA
AGCTGGGCAGCTCCCTCGCCCGGGGGATTGCTAACCTCCACAGTGATCACACTCCATGTGGGAGGCCCAA
GATGCCCATCGTGCACAGGGACCTCAAGAGCTCCAATATCCTCGTGAAGAACGACCTAACCTGCTGCCTG
TGTGACTTTGGGCTTTCCCTGCGTCTGGACCCTACTCTGTCTGTGGATGACCTGGCTAACAGTGGGCAGG
TGGGAACTGCAAGATACATGGCTCCAGAAGTCCTAGAATCCAGGATGAATTTGGAGAATGTTGAGTCCTT
CAAGCAGACCGATGTCTACTCCATGGCTCTGGTGCTCTGGGAAATGACATCTCGCTGTAATGCAGTGGGA
GAAGTAAAAGATTATGAGCCTCCATTTGGTTCCAAGGTGCGGGAGCACCCCTGTGTCGAAAGCATGAAGG
ACAACGTGTTGAGAGATCGAGGGCGACCAGAAATTCCCAGCTTCTGGCTCAACCACCAGGGCATCCAGAT
GGTGTGTGAGACGTTGACTGAGTGCTGGGACCACGACCCAGAGGCCCGTCTCACAGCCCAGTGTGTGGCA
GAACGCTTCAGTGAGCTGGAGCATCTGGACAGGCTCTCGGGGAGGAGCTGCTCGGAGGAGAAGATTCCTG
AAGACGGCTCCCTAAACACTACCAAAAGCAGCGGTGGAGCAAGCGCAGCCAGTGGTAGCGCGGATCCACC
GGTCGCCACCATGGACAAAGACTGCGAAATGAAGCGCACCACCCTGGATAGCCCTCTGGGCAAGCTGGAA
CTGTCTGGGTGCGAACAGGGCCTGCACCGTATCATCTTCCTGGGCAAAGGAACATCTGCCGCCGACGCCG
TGGAAGTGCCTGCCCCAGCCGCCGTGCTGGGCGGACCAGAGCCACTGATGCAGGCCACCGCCTGGCTCAA
CGCCTACTTTCACCAGCCTGAGGCCATCGAGGAGTTCCCTGTGCCAGCCCTGCACCACCCAGTGTTCCAG
CAGGAGAGCTTTACCCGCCAGGTGCTGTGGAAACTGCTGAAAGTGGTGAAGTTCGGAGAGGTCATCAGCT
ACAGCCACCTGGCCGCCCTGGCCGGCAATCCCGCCGCCACCGCCGCCGTGAAAACCGCCCTGAGCGGAAA
TCCCGTGCCCATTCTGATCCCCTGCCACCGGGTGGTGCAGGGCGACCTGGACGTGGGGGGCTACGAGGGC
GGGCTCGCCGTGAAAGAGTGGCTGCTGGCCCACGAGGGCCACAGACTGGGCAAGCCTGGGCTGGGTTAAG
CGGCCGCGACTCTAGATCATAATCAGCCATACCACATTTGTAGAGGTTTTACTTGCTTTAAAAAACCTCC
CACACCTCCCCCTGAACCTGAAACATAAAATGAATGCAATTGTTGTTGTTAACTTGTTTATTGCAGCTTA
TAATGGTTACAAATAAAGCAATAGCATCACAAATTTCACAAATAAAGCATTTTTTTCACTGCATTCTAGT
TGTGGTTTGTCCAAACTCATCAATGTATCTTAAGGCGTAAATTGTAAGCGTTAATATTTTGTTAAAATTC
GCGTTAAATTTTTGTTAAATCAGCTCATTTTTTAACCAATAGGCCGAAATCGGCAAAATCCCTTATAAAT
CAAAAGAATAGACCGAGATAGGGT
[37 nt withheld, positions 2755-2791]
AAAGAACGTGGACTCCAACGTCAAAGG
[49 nt withheld, positions 2819-2867]
T
[91 nt withheld, positions 2869-2959]
G
[124 nt withheld, positions 2961-3084]
CAGGTGGCACTTTTCGGGGAAATGTGCGCGGAACCCCTATTTGTTTATTTTTCTAAATACATTCAAATAT
GTATCCGCTCATGAGACAATAACCCTGATAAATGCTTCAATAATATTGAAAAAGGAAGAGTCCTGAGGCG
GAAAGAACCAGCTGTGGAATGTGTGTCAGTTAGGGTGTGGAAAGTCCCCAGGCTCCCCAGCAGGCAGAAG
TATGCAAAGCATGCATCTCAATTAGTCAGCAACCAGGTGTGGAAAGTCCCCAGGCTCCCCAGCAGGCAGA
AGTATGCAAAGCATGCATCTCAATTAGTCAGCAACCATAGTCCCGCCCCTAACTCCGCCCATCCCGCCCC
TAACTCCGCCCAGTTCCGCCCATTCTCCGCCCCATGGCTGACTAATTTTTTTTATTTATGCAGAGGCCGA
GGCCGCCTCGGCCTCTGAGCTATTCCAGAAGTAGTGAGGAGGCTTTTTTGGAGGCCTAGGCTTTTGCAAA
GATCGATCAAGAGACAGGATGAGGATCGTTTCGCATGATTGAACAAGATGGATTGCACGCAGGTTCTCCG
GCCGCTTGGGTGGAGAGGCTATTCGGCTATGACTGGGCACAACAGACAATCGGCTGCTCTGATGCCGCCG
TGTTCCGGCTGTCAGCGCAGGGGCGCCCGGTTCTTTTTGTCAAGACCGACCTGTCCGGTGCCCTGAATGA
ACTGCAAGACGAGGCAGCGCGGCTATCGTGGCTGGCCACGACGGGCGTTCCTTGCGCAGCTGTGCTCGAC
GTTGTCACTGAAGCGGGAAGGGACTGGCTGCTATTGGGCGAAGTGCCGGGGCAGGATCTCCTGTCATCTC
ACCTTGCTCCTGCCGAGAAAGTATCCATCATGGCTGATGCAATGCGGCGGCTGCATACGCTTGATCCGGC
TACCTGCCCATTCGACCACCAAGCGAAACATCGCATCGAGCGAGCACGTACTCGGATGGAAGCCGGTCTT
GTCGATCAGGATGATCTGGACGAAGAGCATCAGGGGCTCGCGCCAGCCGAACTGTTCGCCAGGCTCAAGG
CGAGCATGCCCGACGGCGAGGATCTCGTCGTGACCCATGGCGATGCCTGCTTGCCGAATATCATGGTGGA
AAATGGCCGCTTTTCTGGATTCATCGACTGTGGCCGGCTGGGTGTGGCGGACCGCTATCAGGACATAGCG
TTGGCTACCCGTGATATTGCTGAAGAGCTTGGCGGCGAATGGGCTGACCGCTTCCTCGTGCTTTACGGTA
TCGCCGCTCCCGATTCGCAGCGCATCGCCTTCTATCGCCTTCTTGACGAGTTCTTCTGAGCGGGACTCTG
GGGTTCGAAATGACCGACCAAGCGACGCCCAACCTGCCATCACGAGATTTCGATTCCACCGCCGCCTTCT
ATGAAAGGTTGGGCTTCGGAATCGTTTTCCGGGACGCCGGCTGGATGATCCTCCAGCGCGGGGATCTCAT
GCTGGAGTTCTTCGCCCACCCTAGGGGGAGGCTAACTGAAACACGGAAGGAGACAATACCGGAAGGAACC
CGCGCTATGACGGCAATAAAAAGACAGAATAAAACGCACGGTGTTGGGTCGTTTGTTCATAAACGCGGGG
TTCGGTCCCAGGGCTGGCACTCTGTCGATACCCCACCGAGACCCCATTGGGGCCAATACGCCCGCGTTTC
TTCCTTTTCCCCACCCCACCCCCCAAGTTCGGGTGAAGGCCCAGGGCTCGCAGCCAACGTCGGGGCGGCA
GGCCCTGCCATAGCCTCAGGTTACTCATATATACTTTAGATTGATTTAAAACTTCATTTTTAATTTAAAA
GGATCTAGGTGAAGATCCTTTTTGATAATCTCATGACCAAAATCCCTTAACGTGAGTTTTCGTTCCACTG
AGCGTCAGACCCCGTAGAAAAGATCAAAGGATCTTCTTGAGATCCTTTTTTTCTGCGCGTAATCTGCTGC
TTGCAAACAAAAAAACCACCGCTACCAGCGGTGGTTTGTTTGCCGGATCAAGAGCTACCAACTCTTTTTC
CGAAGGTAACTGGCTTCAGCAGAGCGCAGATACCAAATACTGTTCTTCTAGTGTAGCCGTAGTTAGGCCA
CCACTTCAAGAACTCTGTAGCACCGCCTACATACCTCGCTCTGCTAATCCTGTTACCAGTGGCTGCTGCC
AGTGGCGATAAGTCGTGTCTTACCGGGTTGGACTCAAGACGATAGTTACCGGATAAGGCGCAGCGGTCGG
GCTGAACGGGGGGTTCGTGCACACAGCCCAGCTTGGAGCGAACGACCTACACCGAACTGAGATACCTACA
GCGTGAGCTATGAGAAAGCGCCACGCTTCCCGAAGGGAGAAAGGCGGACAGGTATCCGGTAAGCGGCAGG
GTCGGAACAGGAGAGCGCACGAGGGAGCTTCCAGGGGGAAACGCCTGGTATCTTTATAGTCCTGTCGGGT
TTCGCCACCTCTGACTTGAGCGTCGATTTTTGTGATGCTCGTCAGGGGGGCGGAGCCTATGGAAAAACGC
CAGCAACGCGGCCTTTTTACGGTTCCTGGCCTTTTGCTGGCCTTTTGCTCACATGTTCTTTCCTGCGTTA
TCCCCTGATTCTGTGGATAACCGTATTACCGCCATGCATTAGTTATTAATAGTAATCAATTACGGGGTCA
TTAGTTCATAGCCCATATATGGAGTTCCGCGTTACATAACTTACGGTAAATGGCCCGCCTGGCTGACCGC
CCAACGACCCCCGCCCATTGACGTCAATAATGACGTATGTTCCCATAGTAACGCCAATAGGGACTTTCCA
TTGACGTCAATGGGTGGAGTATTTACGGTAAACTGCCCACTTGGCAGTACATCAAGTGTATCATATGCCA
AGTACGCCCCCTATTGACGTCAATGACGGTAAATGGCCCGCCTGGCATTATGCCCAGTACATGACCTTAT
GGGACTTTCCTACTTGGCAGTACATCTACGTATTAGTCATCGCTATTACCATGGTGATGCGGTTTTGGCA
GTACATCAATGGGCGTGGATAGCGGTTTGACTCACGGGGATTTCCAAGTCTCCACCCCATTGACGTCAAT
GGGAGTTTGTTTTGGCACCAAAATCAACGGGACTTTCCAAAATGTCGTAACAACTCCGCCCCATTGACGC
AAATGGGCGGTAGGCGTGTACGGTGGGAGGTCTATATAAGCAGAGCTGGTTTAGTGAACCGTCAGATCCG
CTAGCGCCACC
