>Addgene plasmid #58196 | TBRII-N-18 | depositor partial sequence | sequence record 89310 | insert sequence
CCCCATTGCTAGTGGACGTCAGATCCGCTAGCGCCACCATGGGTCGGGGGCTGCTCAGGGGCCTGTGGCC
GCTGCACATCGTCCTGTGGACGCGTATCGCCAGCACGATCCCACCGCACGTTCAGAAGTCGGATGTGGAA
ATGGAGGCCCAGAAAGATGAAATCATCTGCCCCAGCTGTAATAGGACTGCCCATCCACTGAGACATATTA
ATAACGACATGATAGTCACTGACAACAACGGTGCAGTCAAGTTTCCACAACTGTGTAAATTTTGTGATGT
GAGATTTTCCACCTGTGACAACCAGAAATCCTGCATGAGCAACTGCAGCATCACCTCCATCTGTGAGAAG
CCACAGGAAGTCTGTGTGGCTGTATGGAGAAAGAATGACGAGAACATAACACTAGAGACAGTTTGCCATG
ACCCCAAGCTCCCCTACCATGACTTTATTCTGGAAGATGCTGCTTCTCCAAAGTGCATTATGAAGGAAAA
AAAAAAGCCTGGTGAGACTTTCTTCATGTGTTCCTGTAGCTCTGATGAGTGCAATGACAACATCATCTTC
TCAGAAGAATATAACACCAGCAATCCTGACTTGTTGCTAGTCATATTTCAAGTGACAGGCATCAGCCTCC
TGCCACCACTGGGAGTTGCCATATCTGTCATCATCATCTTCTACTGCTACCGCGTTAACCGGCAGCAGAA
GCTGAGTTCAACCTGGGAAACCGGCAAGACGCGGAAGCTCATGGAGTTCAGCGAGCACTGTGCCATCATC
CTGGAAGATGACCGCTCTGACATCAGCTCCACGTGTGCCAACAACATCAACCACAACACAGAGCTGCTGC
CCATTGAGCTGGACACCCTGGTGGGGAAAGGTCGCTTTGCTGAGGTCTATAAGCCAAGCTGAAGCAGAAC
ACTTCAGAGCAGTTTGAGACAGTGGCAGTCAAGATCTTTCCCTATGAGAGTATGCCTCTGAAGACAGAGA
AGACATCTTCTCAGACATCATCTGAAGCATGAGAACATACTCAGTCTGACGCTGAGAGCGAGACGAGTGG
GAACAATACTGCTGATCACCGCTCCACGCAGCACTACGGAGTACTGACCGGCATGTCATCAGCTGAGACC
TGGCCAGCTTGCAGCTCCTGCCGGGATGCTAACCTCCAAGTATCCACCTCATGGAGCCAAGTGCCATCTG
GCATGACTTGTCCAATCCATGAAGACATACCGTGGCTGGTGACCTGACTTCTGC
