>Addgene plasmid #58196 | TBRII-N-18 | depositor partial sequence | sequence record 89311 | insert sequence 2
ACAACTTCTCTCTGGGCGGGGGATGTCTACCTCCACAGTATCACCTCTATTGGAAGCTAGGTCATTCGGC
ACAGACTCCAAGGCTCCAATGCCTGTAAAGAACGACTACTGCTGCTGTTGACTGGGCTTTCCTGCGTTCT
GACCTACTCGTTCTGTGGATGACCTGCTACAGTGGGCAGGTGGACTGCAGATACATGCTCCAGAAGTCCT
AGAATCAGATGATTTGAGATGTGAGTCTCAAGCAGACCGATGTCTACTCCATGGCTCTGGTGCTCTGGGA
AATGACATCTCGCTGTAATGCAGTGGGAGAAGTAAAAGATTATGAGCCTCCATTTGGTTCCAAGGTGCGG
GAGCACCCCTGTGTCGAAAGCATGAAGGACAACGTGTTGAGAGATCGAGGGCGACCAGAAATTCCCAGCT
TCTGGCTCAACCACCAGGGCATCCAGATGGTGTGTGAGACGTTGACTGAGTGCTGGGACCACGACCCAGA
GGCCCGTCTCACAGCCCAGTGTGTGGCAGAACGCTTCAGTGAGCTGGAGCATCTGGACAGGCTCTCGGGG
AGGAGCTGCTCGGAGGAGAAGATTCCTGAAGACGGCTCCCTAAACACTACCAAAAGCAGCGGTGGAGCAA
GCGCAGCCAGTGGTAGCGCGGATCCACCGGTCGCCACCATGGACAAAGACTGCGAAATGAAGCGCACCAC
CCTGGATAGCCCTCTGGGCAAGCTGGAACTGTCTGGGTGCGAACAGGGCCTGCACCGTATCATCTTCCTG
GGCAAAGGAACATCTGCCGCCGACGCCGTGGAAGTGCCTGCCCCAGCCGCCGTGCTGGGCGGACCAGAGC
CACTGATGCAGGCCACCGCCTGGCTCAACGCCTACTTTCACCAGCCTGAGGCCATCGAGGAGTTCCCTGT
GCCAGCCCTGCACCACCCAGTGTTCCAGCAGGAGAGCTTTACCCGCCAGGTGCTGTGGAAACTGCTGAAA
GTGGTGAAGTTCGGAGAGGTCATCAGCTACAGCCACCTGGCCGCCCTGGCCGGCAATCCCGCCGCCACCG
CCGCCGTGAAAACCGCCCTGAGCGGAAATCCCGTGCCCATTCTGATCCCCTGCCACCGGGTGGTGCAGGG
CGACCTGGACGTGGGGGGCTACGAGGGCGGGCTCGCCGTGAAAGAGTGGCTGCTGGCCCACGAGGGCCAC
AGACTGGGCAAGCCTGGGCTGGGTTAAGCGGCCGCGACTCTAGATCATAATCAGCCATACCACATGTAGA
GAACCCC
